Addgene plasmid #80277: pBPGUw-HACK-G4>QF2
Purpose: GAL4->QF2 HACK construct compatible with GMR attP integrated insertions. Contains 5' and 3' GAL4 homology arms and gRNAs.
Depositing lab: Christopher Potter. Depositing organization: Johns Hopkins University and School of Medicine. Publication: Editing Transgenic DNA Components by Inducible Gene Replacement in Drosophila melanogaster. Lin CC, Potter CJ. Genetics. 2016 Jun 22. pii: genetics.116.191783. 10.1534/genetics.116.191783 PubMed 27334272.
Backbone
  Vector backbone: pBPGUw
  Backbone manufacturer: Janelia Research Campus
  Backbone size w/o insert (bp): 2600
  Vector type: Insect Expression
Growth in bacteria
  Bacterial resistance: Ampicillin, 100 μg/mL
  Growth temperature: 37°C
  Growth strain: DH5alpha
  Copy number: Unknown
Gene/Insert
  Gene/Insert name: QF2
  Species: Synthetic
  Insert size (bp): 1053
  Cloning method: Ligation Independent Cloning
  Sequencing primers: 5′ AGCATTCTGGAACAAAGACGCC
Terms and licenses: Academic/Nonprofit Terms; Industry Terms: Not Available to Industry
How to cite: pBPGUw-HACK-G4>QF2 was a gift from Christopher Potter (Addgene plasmid # 80277 ; http://n2t.net/addgene:80277 ; RRID:Addgene_80277)
