[The description below was written by a language model from this plasmid's Addgene catalogue record and pLannotate feature annotations shown in this document.]
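Description:
pBPGUw-HACK-G4>QF2 is a Drosophila transgenesis plasmid built on the pBPGUw backbone and designed as a donor for HACK (homology-assisted CRISPR knock-in), which converts existing GAL4 transgenes into QF2 lines. It is propagated in E. coli through a high-copy ColE1/pUC-type origin and selected with ampicillin via the β-lactamase gene. A φC31 attB site allows site-specific integration into attP landing sites in the fly genome, and the record notes compatibility with GMR attP-integrated insertions.

The working cassette is framed by GAL4-derived sequences: a large 5' GAL4 fragment and a downstream segment annotated as the GAL4 activation domain. These correspond to the 5' and 3' homology arms named in the record. The listed insert, a synthetic QF2 transactivator of about 1 kb, is not annotated in the feature table. It presumably lies in the unannotated stretch between the 5' arm and the first loxP site, and the elements linking it to GAL4 are not stated. Next comes a loxP-flanked, reverse-oriented marker in which mCherry is driven by an hsp70 promoter fragment and terminated by SV40 sequences. Any upstream enhancer for this marker is not annotated, and Cre can remove the marker after conversion. Minimal FRT sites bracket the entire arm-to-arm region, which would allow FLP-mediated excision of the donor.

Outside the FRT-flanked donor, dU6-1 and dU6-3 Pol III promoters each drive an S. pyogenes gRNA scaffold, supplying two guides that, according to the record, accompany the GAL4 arms. When Cas9 is present, cleavage of a target GAL4 transgene would be repaired from the donor, so that QF2 and the marker are inserted. This places QF2 under the original enhancer's control, allowing in vivo replacement of transgenic components.
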