Features (pLannotate 1.2.2; 18 found; start..end, strand, type, name):
    141..729     -  rep_origin     ori: high-copy-number ColE1/pMB1/pBR322/pUC origin of replication
    900..1760    -  CDS            AmpR: β-lactamase; bla; confers resistance to ampicillin, carbenicillin, and related antibiotics
   1761..1865    -  promoter       AmpR promoter: bla
   2021..2054    +  protein_bind   FRT (minimal): supports FLP-mediated excision but not integration (Turan and Bode, 2011) FLP recombinase from the Saccharomyces cerevisiae 2μ plasmid
   2094..3275    +  CDS            GAL4 (fragment): GAL4 transcriptional activator; Saccharomyces cerevisiae GAL4
   4674..4707    +  protein_bind   loxP: Cre-mediated recombination occurs in the 8-bp core sequence (GCATACAT). Cre recombinase
   4771..4892    -  polyA_signal   SV40 poly(A) signal: SV40 polyadenylation signal
   4915..4999    -  CDS            large T antigen (fragment): large T antigen from SV40 (simian virus 40)
   5015..5722    -  CDS            mCherry: mCherry is a basic (constitutively fluorescent) red fluorescent protein published in 2004, derived from Discosoma sp.. It is reported to be a very rapidly-maturing monomer with low acid sensitivity.
   5728..5850    -  promoter       hsp70 promoter (fragment): Drosophila melanogaster hsp70Bb promoter
   5900..5933    +  protein_bind   loxP: Cre-mediated recombination occurs in the 8-bp core sequence (GCATACAT). Cre recombinase
   6968..7312    +  CDS            GAL4 activation domain: activation domain of the GAL4 transcriptional activator; Saccharomyces cerevisiae GAL4 (truncated)
   7322..7355    +  protein_bind   FRT (minimal): supports FLP-mediated excision but not integration (Turan and Bode, 2011) FLP recombinase from the Saccharomyces cerevisiae 2μ plasmid
   7371..8167    +  promoter       dU6-1 promoter: RNA polymerase III promoter for Drosophila U6-1 snRNA (Port et al., 2014)
   8187..8262    +  misc_RNA       gRNA scaffold: guide RNA scaffold for the Streptococcus pyogenes CRISPR/Cas9 system
   8263..8683    +  promoter       dU6-3 promoter: RNA polymerase III promoter for Drosophila U6-3 snRNA (Port et al., 2014)
   8704..8779    +  misc_RNA       gRNA scaffold: guide RNA scaffold for the Streptococcus pyogenes CRISPR/Cas9 system
   9226..15      -  protein_bind   attB (across the origin): attB site for the φC31 integrase (Groth et al., 2000) phage φC31 integrase
>Addgene plasmid #80277 | pBPGUw-HACK-G4>QF2 | depositor full sequence | sequence record 151055 | pBPGUw-HACK-G4>QF2 sequence 9280 bps
CACCGCGGCTTCGAGACCGTGACCTACATCGTCGACGGTAACATGTGAAGTTTCTATACTTTCTAGAGAA
TAGAAACTTCCATGTGAGCAAAAGGCCAGCAAAAGGCCAGGAACCGTAAAAAGGCCGCGTTGCTGGCGTT
TTTCCATAGGCTCCGCCCCCCTGACGAGCATCACAAAAATCGACGCTCAAGTCAGAGGTGGCGAAACCCG
ACAGGACTATAAAGATACCAGGCGTTTCCCCCTGGAAGCTCCCTCGTGCGCTCTCCTGTTCCGACCCTGC
CGCTTACCGGATACCTGTCCGCCTTTCTCCCTTCGGGAAGCGTGGCGCTTTCTCATAGCTCACGCTGTAG
GTATCTCAGTTCGGTGTAGGTCGTTCGCTCCAAGCTGGGCTGTGTGCACGAACCCCCCGTTCAGCCCGAC
CGCTGCGCCTTATCCGGTAACTATCGTCTTGAGTCCAACCCGGTAAGACACGACTTATCGCCACTGGCAG
CAGCCACTGGTAACAGGATTAGCAGAGCGAGGTATGTAGGCGGTGCTACAGAGTTCTTGAAGTGGTGGCC
TAACTACGGCTACACTAGAAGAACAGTATTTGGTATCTGCGCTCTGCTGAAGCCAGTTACCTTCGGAAAA
AGAGTTGGTAGCTCTTGATCCGGCAAACAAACCACCGCTGGTAGCGGTGGTTTTTTTGTTTGCAAGCAGC
AGATTACGCGCAGAAAAAAAGGATCTCAAGAAGATCCTTTGATCTTTTCTACGGGGTCTGACGCTCAGTG
GAACGAAAACTCACGTTAAGGGATTTTGGTCATGAGATTATCAAAAAGGATCTTCACCTAGATCCTTTTA
AATTAAAAATGAAGTTTTAAATCAATCTAAAGTATATATGAGTAAACTTGGTCTGACAGTTACCAATGCT
TAATCAGTGAGGCACCTATCTCAGCGATCTGTCTATTTCGTTCATCCATAGTTGCCTGACTCCCCGTCGT
GTAGATAACTACGATACGGGAGGGCTTACCATCTGGCCCCAGTGCTGCAATGATACCGCGAGACCCACGC
TCACCGGCTCCAGATTTATCAGCAATAAACCAGCCAGCCGGAAGGGCCGAGCGCAGAAGTGGTCCTGCAA
CTTTATCCGCCTCCATCCAGTCTATTAATTGTTGCCGGGAAGCTAGAGTAAGTAGTTCGCCAGTTAATAG
TTTGCGCAACGTTGTTGCCATTGCTACAGGCATCGTGGTGTCACGCTCGTCGTTTGGTATGGCTTCATTC
AGCTCCGGTTCCCAACGATCAAGGCGAGTTACATGATCCCCCATGTTGTGCAAAAAAGCGGTTAGCTCCT
TCGGTCCTCCGATCGTTGTCAGAAGTAAGTTGGCCGCAGTGTTATCACTCATGGTTATGGCAGCACTGCA
TAATTCTCTTACTGTCATGCCATCCGTAAGATGCTTTTCTGTGACTGGTGAGTACTCAACCAAGTCATTC
TGAGAATAGTGTATGCGGCGACCGAGTTGCTCTTGCCCGGCGTCAATACGGGATAATACCGCGCCACATA
GCAGAACTTTAAAAGTGCTCATCATTGGAAAACGTTCTTCGGGGCGAAAACTCTCAAGGATCTTACCGCT
GTTGAGATCCAGTTCGATGTAACCCACTCGTGCACCCAACTGATCTTCAGCATCTTTTACTTTCACCAGC
GTTTCTGGGTGAGCAAAAACAGGAAGGCAAAATGCCGCAAAAAAGGGAATAAGGGCGACACGGAAATGTT
GAATACTCATACTCTTCCTTTTTCAATATTATTGAAGCATTTATCAGGGTTATTGTCTCATGAGCGGATA
CATATTTGAATGTATTTAGAAAAATAAACAAATAGGGGTTCCGCGCACATTTCCCCGAAAAGTGCCACCT
GACGTCTAAGAAACCATTATTATCATGACATTAACCTATAAAAATAGGCGTATCACGAGGCCCTTTCGTC
TTCAAGTACGAAGTTTCTATACTTTCTAGAGAATAGAAACTTCTACGTAACGCGAGATCTGAAGTTCCTA
TTCTCTAGAAAGTATAGGAACTTCTAGGGATAACAGGGTAATAGATCTGGATCCTAATGATGAAAGCTAC
TGTCTTCTATCGAACAAGCATGCGATATTTGCCGACTTAAAAAGCTCAAGTGCTCCAAAGAAAAACCGAA
GTGCGCCAAGTGTCTGAAGAACAACTGGGAGTGTCGCTACTCTCCCAAAACCAAAAGGTCTCCGCTGACT
AGGGCACATCTGACAGAAGTGGAATCAAGGCTAGAAAGACTGGAACAGCTATTTCTACTGATTTTTCCTC
GAGAAGACCTTGACATGATTTTGAAAATGGATTCTTTACAGGATATAAAAGCATTGTTAACAGGATTATT
TGTACAAGATAATGTGAATAAAGATGCCGTCACAGATAGATTGGCTTCAGTGGAGACTGATATGCCTCTA
ACATTGAGACAGCATAGAATAAGTGCGACATCATCATCGGAAGAGAGTAGTAACAAAGGTCAAAGACAGT
TGACTGTATCGATTGACTCGGCAGCTCATCATGATAACTCCACAATTCCGTTGGATTTTATGCCCAGGGA
TGCTCTTCATGGATTTGATTGGTCTGAAGAGGATGACATGTCGGATGGCTTGCCCTTCCTGAAAACGGAC
CCCAACAATAATGGGTTCTTTGGCGACGGTTCTCTCTTATGTATTCTTCGATCTATTGGCTTTAAACCGG
AAAATTACACGAACTCTAACGTTAACAGGCTCCCGACCATGATTACGGATAGATACACGTTGGCTTCTAG
ATCCACAACATCCCGTTTACTTCAAAGTTATCTCAATAATTTTCACCCCTACTGCCCTATCGTGCACTCA
CCGACGCTAATGATGTTGTATAATAACCAGATTGAAATCGCGTCGAAGGATCAATGGCAAATCCTTTTTA
ACTGCATATTAGCCATTGGAGCCTGGTGTATAGAGGGGGAATCTACTGATATAGATGTTTTTTACTATCA
AAATGCTAAATCTCATTTGACGAGCAAGGTCTTCGAGTCAGGTTCCATAATTTTGGTGACAGCCCTACAT
CTTCTGTCGCGATATACACAGTGGAGGCAGAAAACAAATACTAGCTATAATTTTCACAGCTTTTCCATAA
GAATGGCCATATCATTGGGCTTGAATAGGGACCTCCCCTCGTCCTTCAGTGATAGCAGCATTCTGGAACA
AAGACGCCGAATTTGGTGGTCTGTCTACTCTTGGGAGATCCAATTGTCCCTGCTTGGATCCTCGCGTGAG
GGCCGCGGCAGCCTGCTGACCTGCGGCGATGTGGAGGAGAACCCCGGGCCCCCTAGGATGCCACCCAAGC
GCAAAACGCTTAACGCTGCGGCTGAGGCTAACGCTCATGCCGACGGACACGCCGACGGAAACGCCGACGG
ACACGTGGCCAATACGGCCGCGTCCTCGAATAATGCGAGGTTCGCTGATCTCACTAACATCGATACTCCG
GGTCTGGGACCCACAACTACGACCCTGCTCGTGGAACCAGCACGCTCAAAGCGTCAACGAGTGTCCCGCG
CATGCGACCAGTGCCGTGCAGCCCGAGAGAAATGCGACGGAATACAGCCTGCGTGTTTCCCGTGCGTTTC
CCAGGGAAGGTCCTGCACTTATCAGGCTTCGCCGAAAAAGAGGGGAGTTCAAACCGGTTATATTCGTACG
CTGGAGCTCGCCCTCGCCTGGATGTTTGAAAATGTCGCGCGTTCCGAAGATGCCTTGCATAACCTCCTCG
TCCGTGACGCCGGACAAGGATCAGCTCTGCTCGTTGGTAAAGATTCGCCGGCTGCCGAGCGACTCCATGC
CCGTTGGGCTACTAGCCGTGTCAATAAGAGCATTACCCGCCTCCTCCGTCAGTTGGAGCTCCCTCCTACC
GCCACGGCTACGGCCTCGATAATGCCGCACGTGATGGAGCAGCCTCTCAGTACCAGCATTAACCCCGTCA
ACGACCGCTTCAACGGTATTCCCAACCCCACTCCGTATAACTCCGATGCAGCTCTCGATGCTATCACTCA
GACCAACGATTATGGAAGCGTAAATACACATGGTATCCTCTCTACTTACCCGCCACCGGCTACGCACCTT
AATGAAGCTTCCGTCGCTCTCGCTCCCGGTGGCGCCCCCCCCCGACCGCCTCCTCCGTATGTTGACAGCA
CGACCAATCACCCGCCGTACCACTCGAATCTGGTTCCAATGGCGAACTTTGGTTACTCGACCGTTGATTA
CGATGCCATGGTTGACGATTTGGCTAGCATTGAATACACGGACGCTGTGGATGTCGACCCACAGTTTATG
ACCAATCTGGGATTCGTTCCTGGATGTAACTTCTCCGACATTAATACATACGAACAGTGATGACGTCTAT
CGATACCGTCGACTAAAGCCAAATAGAAAATTATTCAGTTCCTGGCTTAAGTTTTTAAAAGTGATATTAT
TTATTTGGTTGTAACCAACCAAAAGAATGTAAATAACTAATACATAATTATGTTAGTTTTAAGTTAGCAA
CAAATTGATTTTAGCTATATTAGCTACTTGGTTAATAAATAGAATATATTTATTTAAAGATAATTGCGTT
TTTATTGTCAGGGAGTGAGTTTGCTTAAAAACTCGTTTAGATCCACCGCATGCATAACTTCGTATAGCAT
ACATTATACGAAGTTATGGTACCACTCGACGATTAACCGTTAGTTTAGCAAGTATAATTGAATTTTTTAT
AAGATCCAGCTAAGATACATTGATGAGTTTGGACAAACCACAACTAGAATGCAGTGAAAAAAATGCTTTA
TTTGTGAAATTTGTGATGCTATTGCTTTATTTGTAACCATTATAAGCTGCAATAAACAAGTTAACAACAA
CAATTGCATTCATTTTATGTTTCAGGTTCAGGGGGAGGTGTGGGAGGTTTTTTAAAGCAAGTAAAACCTC
TACAAATGTGGTATGGCTGATTATGATCAGAGTCGCGGCGCTTACTTGTACAGCTCGTCCATGCCGCCGG
TGGAGTGGCGGCCCTCGGCGCGTTCGTACTGTTCCACGATGGTGTAGTCCTCGTTGTGGGAGGTGATGTC
CAACTTGATGTTGACGTTGTAGGCGCCGGGCAGCTGCACGGGCTTCTTGGCCTTGTAGGTGGTCTTGACC
TCAGCGTCGTAGTGGCCGCCGTCCTTCAGCTTCAGCCTCTGCTTGATCTCGCCCTTCAGGGCGCCGTCCT
CGGGGTACATCCGCTCGGAGGAGGCCTCCCAGCCCATGGTTTTCTTCTGCATTACGGGGCCGTCGGAGGG
GAAGTTGGTGCCGCGCAGCTTCACCTTGTAGATGAACTCGCCGTCCTGCAGGGAGGAGTCCTGGGTCACG
GTCACCACGCCGCCGTCCTCGAAGTTCATCACGCGCTCCCACTTGAAGCCCTCGGGGAAGGACAGCTTCA
AGTAGTCGGGGATGTCGGCGGGGTGCTTCACGTAGGCCTTGGAGCCGTACATGAACTGAGGGGACAGGAT
GTCCCAGGCGAAGGGCAGGGGGCCACCCTTGGTCACCTTCAGCTTGGCGGTCTGGGTGCCCTCGTAGGGG
CGGCCCTCGCCCTCGCCCTCGATCTCGAACTCGTGGCCGTTCACGGAGCCCTCCATGTGCACCTTGAAGC
GCATGAACTCCTTGATGATGGCCATGTTATCCTCCTCGCCCTTGCTCACCATGGGCCGATTGTTTAGCTT
GTTCAGCTGCGCTTGTTTATTTGCTTAGCTTTCGCTTAGCGACGTGTTCACTTTGCTTGTTTGAATTGAA
TTGTCGCTCCGTAGACGAAGCGCCTCTATTTATACTCCGGCGCTAATTGAATTAGCTCTAATTGAATTAG
TCTCTAATTGAATGACGTCATAACTTCGTATAGCATACATTATACGAAGTTATAGATCACTAGTCATGGC
ATCATTGAAACAGCAAGGCTCTTACAAGTTTTCACAAAAATCTATGAACTAGACAAAACAGTAACTGCAG
AAAAAAGTCCTATATGTGCAAAAAAATGCTTGATGATTTGTAATGAGATTGAGGAGGTTTCGAGACAGGC
ACCAAAGTTTTTACAAATGGATATTTCCACCACCGCTCTAACCAATTTGTTGAAGGAACACCCTTGGCTA
TCCTTTACAAGATTCGAACTGAAGTGGAAACAGTTGTCTCTTATCATTTATGTATTAAGAGATTTTTTCA
CTAATTTTACCCAGAAAAAGTCACAACTAGAACAGGATCAAAATGATCATCAAAGTTATGAAGTTAAACG
ATGCTCCATCATGTTAAGCGATGCAGCACAAAGAACTGTTATGTCTGTAAGTAGCTATATGGACAATCAT
AATGTCACCCCATATTTTGCCTGGAATTGTTCTTATTACTTGTTCAATGCAGTCCTAGTACCCATAAAGA
CTCTACTCTCAAACTCAAAATCGAATGCTGAGAATAACGAGACCGCACAATTATTACAACAAATTAACAC
TGTTCTGATGCTATTAAAAAAACTGGCCACTTTTAAAATCCAGACTTGTGAAAAATACATTCAAGTACTG
GAAGAGGTATGTGCGCCGTTTCTGTTATCACAGTGTGCAATCCCATTACCGCATATCAGTTATAACAATA
GTAATGGTAGCGCCATTAAAAATATTGTCGGTTCTGCAACTATCGCCCAATACCCTACTCTTCCGGAGGA
AAATGTCAACAATATCAGTGTTAAATATGTTTCTCCTGGCTCAGTAGGGCCTTCACCTGTGCCATTGAAA
TCAGGAGCAAGTTTCAGTGATCTAGTCAAGCTGTTATCTAACCGTCCACCCTCTCGTAACTCTCCAGTGA
CAATACCAAGAAGCACACCTTCGCATCGCTCAGTCACGCCTTTTCTAGGGCAACAGCAACAGCTGCAATC
ATTAGTGCCACTGACCCCGTCTGCTTTGTTTGGTGGCGCCAATTTTAATCAAAGTGGGAATATTGCTGAT
AGCTCATTGTCCTTCACTTTCACTAACAGTAGCAACGGTCCGAACCTCATAACAACTCAAACAAATTCTC
AAGCGCTTTCACAACCAATTGCCTCCTCTAACGTTCATGATAACTTCATGAATAATGAAATCACGGCTAG
TAAAATTGATGATGGTAATAATTCAAAACCACTGTCACCTGGTTGGACGGACCAAACTGCGTATAACGCG
TTTGGAATCACTACAGGGATGTTTAATACCACTACAATGGATGATGTATATAACTATCTATTCGATGATG
AAGATACCCCACCAAACCCAAAAAAAGAGTAATAGACTAGTGAAGTTCCTATTCTCTAGAAAGTATAGGA
ACTTCTAGTGATCTGAATTCATTTTCAACGTCCTCGATAGTATAGTGGTTAGTATCCCCGCCTGTCACGC
GGGAGACCGGGGTTCAATTCCCCGTCGGGGAGAATCTGTGATTCTTTTTTTTTTTCTTTTACTTTGTTAT
ATAAACAATTTTTGTTTTAATTGAATCTAATTTGCCATTGCTTTTAGGAATCTCAGGCATCCAGCAAGCG
TTTGTCCGCCGAATCGCCCATCAGTGAAGAAGATCCTGTGGCGGCTACGAAAATCTCCCCGGCCATGTCG
GCCTCCACCTCCAGCGAAAAACCCATCAGCGAGCTGGCCACCTCTGTGCTGACCCACCGCTTTCCAGACT
CCACCTCCTCACCCGGCGAACATGGCCTTGGACGAATGCAGTTGTCGATCCGCTACAGCGCCCAGCGTCA
AAAACTAGACGTGACCATACACAAAATCCAGAAGATACCACTTCGCGATCCCAGCAATATCCCCGATCCG
TATGTTAAGCTGTATCTGTTGCCTGGACGCACCAAGGAGTCGAAACGCAAGACGAGCGTGATCAAGGACA
ACTGCAACCCCGTCTACGATGCATCCTTTGAGTACCTGATTTCCATTGCCGAACTCAGGCAGACGGAACT
GGAGGTGACGGTGTGCACCCAAAAGGGATTCCTATCCGGCGGTAGTCCCATCATTGGCATGGTAGGTACC
CGAAAGCAACCCCTTAGTTACAGACACAGCGCGTACGTCCTTCGCATCCTTATGATTCCCAAGTACATAT
TCTGCAAGAGTACAGTATATATAGGAAAGATATCCGGGTGAACTTCGATGTGCAGCGTACCACAACGTTT
TAGAGCTAGAAATAGCAAGTTAAAATAAGGCTAGTCCGTTATCAACTTGAAAAAGTGGCACCGAGTCGGT
GCTTTTTTGCTCACCTGTGATTGCTCCTACTCAAATACAAAAACATCAAATTTTCTGTCAATAAAGCATA
TTTATTTATATTTATTTTACAGGAAAGAATTCCTTTTAAAGTGTATTTTAACCTATAATGAAAAACGATT
AAAAAAAATACATAAAATAATTCGAAAATTTTTGAATAGCCCAGGTTGATAAAAATTCATTTCATACGTT
TTATAACTTATGCCCCTAAGTATTTTTTGACCATAGTGTTTCAATTCTACATTAATTTTACAGAGTAGAA
TGAAACGCCACCTACTCAGCCAAGAGGCGAAAAGGTTAGCTCGCCAAGCAGAGAGGGCGCCAGTGCTCAC
TACTTTTTATAATTCTCAACTTCTTTTTCCAGACTCAGTTCGTATATATAGACCTATTTTCAATTTAACG
TCGTGTATTCTGAGAAAGCTGGAGTTTTAGAGCTAGAAATAGCAAGTTAAAATAAGGCTAGTCCGTTATC
AACTTGAAAAAGTGGCACCGAGTCGGTGCTTTTTTGCCTACCTGGAGCCTGAGAGTTGTTCAATAAAATA
AAAATGTTTCGTTTTTTTGCTTTCGCCAGTATTTATTATTTTTCATCAATATGTATTCAATTTGGTATGT
ATTTAGTAATTGTAATATATAGACAATGGTTTTCCGTTGACGTACATACATCTGACGTGTGTTTATTTAG
ACATAATAGTTATGTTTTCACATCTTTTTAATGTTCGCTTAATGCGTATGCTTAATTAATATGTTCGGCT
TGTCGACATGCCCGCCGTGACCGTCGAGAACCCGCTGACGCTGCCCCGCGTATCCGCACCCGCCGACGCC
GTCGCACGTCCCGTGCTCACCGTGACCACCGCGCCCAGCGGTTTCGAGGGCGAGGGCTTCCCGGTGCGCC
GCGCGTTCGCCGGGATCAACTACCGCCACCTCGACCCGTTCATCATGATGGACCAGATGGGTGAGGTGGA
GTACGCGCCCGGGGAGCCCAAGGGCACGCCCTGGCACCCG
