>Addgene plasmid #80277 | pBPGUw-HACK-G4>QF2 | addgene partial sequence | sequence record 153961 | JP1520-R 5'-ttgtctcatgagcggataca-3'
AATAGGGGTTCCGCGCACATTTCCCCGAAAAGTGCCACCTGACGTCTAAGAAACCATTATTATCATGACA
TTAACCTATAAAAATAGGCGTATCACGAGGCCCTTTCGTCTTCAAGTACGAAGTTTCTATACTTTCTAGA
GAATAGAAACTTCTACGTAACGCGAGATCTGAAGTTCCTATTCTCTAGAAAGTATAGGAACTTCTAGGGA
TAACAGGGTAATAGATCTGGATCCTAATGATGAAAGCTACTGTCTTCTATCGAACAAGCATGCGATATTT
GCCGACTTAAAAAGCTCAAGTGCTCCAAAGAAAAACCGAAGTGCGCCAAGTGTCTGAAGAACAACTGGGA
GTGTCGCTACTCTCCCAAAACCAAAAGGTCTCCGCTGACTAGGGCACATCTGACAGAAGTGGAATCAAGG
CTAGAAAGACTGGAACAGCTATTTCTACTGATTTTTCCTCGAGAAGACCTTGACATGATTTTGAAAATGG
ATTCTTTACAGGATATAAAAGCATTGTTAACAGGATTATTTGTACAAGATAATGTGAATAAAGATGCCGT
CACAGATAGATTGGCTTCAGTGGAGACTGATATGCCTCTAACATTGAGACAGCATAGAATAAGTGCGACA
TCATCATCGGAAGAGAGTAGTAACAAAGGTCAAAGACAGTTGACTGTATCGATTGACTCGGCAGCTCATC
ATGATAACTCCACAATTCCGTTGGATTTTATGCCCAGGGATGCTCTTCATGGATTTGATTGGTCTGAAGA
GGATGACATGTCGGATGGCTTGCCCTTCCTGAAAACGGACCCCAACAATAATGGGTTCTTTGGCGACGGT
TCTCTCTTATGTATTCTTCGATCTATTGGCTTTAAACCGGAAAATTACACGAACTCTAACGTTAACAGGC
TCCCGACCATGATTACGGATAGATACACGTTGGCTTCTAG
