>Addgene plasmid #80277 | pBPGUw-HACK-G4>QF2 | addgene partial sequence | sequence record 153963 | hsp70-R2 5'-CGACGTGTTCACTTTGCTTG-3'
AGCGCCTCTATTTATACTCCGGCGCTAATTGAATTAGCTCTAATTGAATTAGTCTCTAATTGAATGACGT
CATAACTTCGTATAGCATACATTATACGAAGTTATAGATCACTAGTCATGGCATCATTGAAACAGCAAGG
CTCTTACAAGTTTTCACAAAAATCTATGAACTAGACAAAACAGTAACTGCAGAAAAAAGTCCTATATGTG
CAAAAAAATGCTTGATGATTTGTAATGAGATTGAGGAGGTTTCGAGACAGGCACCAAAGTTTTTACAAAT
GGATATTTCCACCACCGCTCTAACCAATTTGTTGAAGGAACACCCTTGGCTATCCTTTACAAGATTCGAA
CTGAAGTGGAAACAGTTGTCTCTTATCATTTATGTATTAAGAGATTTTTTCACTAATTTTACCCAGAAAA
AGTCACAACTAGAACAGGATCAAAATGATCATCAAAGTTATGAAGTTAAACGATGCTCCATCATGTTAAG
CGATGCAGCACAAAGAACTGTTATGTCTGTAAGTAGCTATATGGACAATCATAATGTCACCCCATATTTT
GCCTGGAATTGTTCTTATTACTTGTTCAATGCAGTCCTAGTACCCATAAAGACTCTACTCTCAAACTCAA
AATCGAATGCTGAGAATAACGAGACCGCACAATTATTACAACAAATTAACACTGTTCTGATGCTATTAAA
AAAACTGGCCACTTTTAAAATCCAGACTTGTGAAAAATACATTCAAGTACTGGAAGAGGTATGTGCGCCG
TTTCTGTTATCACAGTGTGCAATCCCATTACCGCATATCAGTTATAACAATAGTAATGGTAGCGCCATTA
AAA
