>Addgene plasmid #80277 | pBPGUw-HACK-G4>QF2 | addgene partial sequence | sequence record 153965 | dU61-F 5'-ATTTCCATTGCCGAACTCAG-3'
GGATTCCTATCCGGCGGTAGTCCCATCATTGGCATGGTAGGTACCCGAAAGCAACCCCTTAGTTACAGAC
ACAGCGCGTACGTCCTTCGCATCCTTATGATTCCCAAGTACATATTCTGCAAGAGTACAGTATATATAGG
AAAGATATCCGGGTGAACTTCGATGTGCAGCGTACCACAACGTTTTAGAGCTAGAAATAGCAAGTTAAAA
TAAGGCTAGTCCGTTATCAACTTGAAAAAGTGGCACCGAGTCGGTGCTTTTTTGCTCACCTGTGATTGCT
CCTACTCAAATACAAAAACATCAAATTTTCTGTCAATAAAGCATATTTATTTATATTTATTTTACAGGAA
AGAATTCCTTTTAAAGTGTATTTTAACCTATAATGAAAAACGATTAAAAAAAATACATAAAATAATTCGA
AAATTTTTGAATAGCCCAGGTTGATAAAAATTCATTTCATACGTTTTATAACTTATGCCCCTAAGTATTT
TTTGACCATAGTGTTTCAATTCTACATTAATTTTACAGAGTAGAATGAAACGCCACCTACTCAGCCAAGA
GGCGAAAAGGTTAGCTCGCCAAGCAGAGAGGGCGCCAGTGCTCACTACTTTTTATAATTCTCAACTTCTT
TTTCCAGACTCAGTTCGTATATATAGACCTATTTTCAATTTAACGTCGTGTATTCTGAGAAAGCTGGAGT
TTTAGAGCTAGAAATAGCAAGTTAAAATAAGGCTAGTCCGTTATCAACTTGAAAAAGTGGCACCGAGTCG
GTGCTTTTTTGCCTACCTGGAGCCTGAGAGTTGTTCAATAAAATAAAAATGTTTCGTTTTTTTGCTTTCG
CCAGTATTTATTATTTTTCATCAATATGTATTCAATTTGGTATGTATTTAGTAATTGTAATATATAGAC
